>Addgene plasmid #21268 | pTrcHis-p47 | addgene full sequence | sequence record 211936 | Addgene NGS Result
GTTTGACAGCTTATCATCGACTGCACGGTGCACCAATGCTTCTGGCGTCAGGCAGCCATCGGAAGCTGTG
GTATGGCTGTGCAGGTCGTAAATCACTGCATAATTCGTGTCGCTCAAGGCGCACTCCCGTTCTGGATAAT
GTTTTTTGCGCCGACATCATAACGGTTCTGGCAAATATTCTGAAATGAGCTGTTGACAATTAATCATCCG
GCTCGTATAATGTGTGGAATTGTGAGCGGATAACAATTTCACACAGGAAACAGCGCCGCTGAGAAAAAGC
GAAGCGGCACTGCTCTTTAACAATTTATCAGACAATCTGTGTGGGCACTCGACCGGAATTATCGATTAAC
TTTATTATTAAAAATTAAAGAGGTATATATTAATGTATCGATTAAATAAGGAGGAATAAACCATGGGGGG
TTCTCATCATCATCATCATCATGGTATGGCTAGCATGACTGGTGGACAGCAAATGGGTCGGGATCTGTAC
GACGATGACGATAAGGATCCGGCGGAGGAGCGGCAGGACGCGTTGAGGGAGTTCGTGGCGGTGACGGGCG
CTGAGGAGGACCGGGCCCGTTTCTTCTTGGAGTCAGCTGGCTGGGACCTGCAGATTGCACTTGCAAGCTT
TTATGAGGATGGAGGGGATGAAGACATTGTGACCATTTCACAGGCAACCCCAAGTTCAGTGTCCAGAGGC
ACAGCTCCTAGTGATAATAGAGTAACATCCTTCAGAGACCTCATTCATGACCAAGATGAAGAGGAAGAGG
AAGAAGAGGGACAGAGGTTTTATGCTGGGGGCTCAGAGAGAAGTGGACAGCAGATTGTTGGTCCTCCCCG
GAAGAAAAGTCCCAACGAGCTGGTGGATGATCTGTTTAAGGGTGCCAAAGAGCATGGGGCTGTAGCTGTG
GAACGAGTGACCAAGAGCCCTGGAGAGACCAGTAAACCGAGACCATTTGCAGGAGGGGGCTACCGCCTTG
GAGCAGCACCAGAAGAGGAGTCTGCCTATGTGGCAGGAGAAAGGAGGCGGCATTCAGGCCAGGATGTTCA
TGTAGTGCTAAAGCTCTGGAAAACTGGATTCAGCCTAGACAATGGTGACCTTAGAAGCTACCAAGACCCA
TCCAATGCCCAGTTTCTGGAGTCTATCCGTAGAGGGGAGGTTCCTGCAGAGCTTCGGAGGTTAGCTCACG
GTGGGCAGGTGAACTTGGATATGGAGGATCATCGGGACGAGGACTTCGTGAAGCCCAAGGGAGCTTTCAA
AGCCTTCACTGGCGAGGGCCAGAAACTAGGCAGCACGGCCCCGCAGGTTTTAAACACCAGCTCTCCAGCC
CAGCAAGCAGAAAATGAAGCCAAAGCTAGCTCGTCCATCTTAATCAATGAGGCAGAACCTACCACGAACA
TCCAAATCCGACTGGCAGATGGCGGGAGACTGGTGCAGAAATTCAACCACAGCCACAGGATCAGCGACAT
CCGGCTCTTCATCGTGGATGCACGGCCGGCTATGGCTGCCACCAGTTTTGTCCTTATGACTACCTTCCCT
AACAAAGAGCTGGCTGATGAGAACCAAACCCTGAAGGAAGCCAATCTTCTCAACGCTGTCATCGTGCAGC
GGTTAACATAACCGAATTCGAAGCTTGGCTGTTTTGGCGGATGAGAGAAGATTTTCAGCCTGATACAGAT
TAAATCAGAACGCAGAAGCGGTCTGATAAAACAGAATTTGCCTGGCGGCAGTAGCGCGGTGGTCCCACCT
GACCCCATGCCGAACTCAGAAGTGAAACGCCGTAGCGCCGATGGTAGTGTGGGGTCTCCCCATGCGAGAG
TAGGGAACTGCCAGGCATCAAATAAAACGAAAGGCTCAGTCGAAAGACTGGGCCTTTCGTTTTATCTGTT
GTTTGTCGGTGAACGCTCTCCTGAGTAGGACAAATCCGCCGGGAGCGGATTTGAACGTTGCGAAGCAACG
GCCCGGAGGGTGGCGGGCAGGACGCCCGCCATAAACTGCCAGGCATCAAATTAAGCAGAAGGCCATCCTG
ACGGATGGCCTTTTTGCGTTTCTACAAACTCTTTTGTTTATTTTTCTAAATACATTCAAATATGTATCCG
CTCATGAGACAATAACCCTGATAAATGCTTCAATAATATTGAAAAAGGAAGAGTATGAGTATTCAACATT
TCCGTGTCGCCCTTATTCCCTTTTTTGCGGCATTTTGCCTTCCTGTTTTTGCTCACCCAGAAACGCTGGT
GAAAGTAAAAGATGCTGAAGATCAGTTGGGTGCACGAGTGGGTTACATCGAACTGGATCTCAACAGCGGT
AAGATCCTTGAGAGTTTTCGCCCCGAAGAACGTTTTCCAATGATGAGCACTTTTAAAGTTCTGCTATGTG
GCGCGGTATTATCCCGTGTTGACGCCGGGCAAGAGCAACTCGGTCGCCGCATACACTATTCTCAGAATGA
CTTGGTTGAGTACTCACCAGTCACAGAAAAGCATCTTACGGATGGCATGACAGTAAGAGAATTATGCAGT
GCTGCCATAACCATGAGTGATAACACTGCGGCCAACTTACTTCTGACAACGATCGGAGGACCGAAGGAGC
TAACCGCTTTTTTGCACAACATGGGGGATCATGTAACTCGCCTTGATCGTTGGGAACCGGAGCTGAATGA
AGCCATACCAAACGACGAGCGTGACACCACGATGCCTGTAGCAATGGCAACAACGTTGCGCAAACTATTA
ACTGGCGAACTACTTACTCTAGCTTCCCGGCAACAATTAATAGACTGGATGGAGGCGGATAAAGTTGCAG
GACCACTTCTGCGCTCGGCCCTTCCGGCTGGCTGGTTTATTGCTGATAAATCTGGAGCCGGTGAGCGTGG
GTCTCGCGGTATCATTGCAGCACTGGGGCCAGATGGTAAGCCCTCCCGTATCGTAGTTATCTACACGACG
GGGAGTCAGGCAACTATGGATGAACGAAATAGACAGATCGCTGAGATAGGTGCCTCACTGATTAAGCATT
GGTAACTGTCAGACCAAGTTTACTCATATATACTTTAGATTGATTTAAAACTTCATTTTTAATTTAAAAG
GATCTAGGTGAAGATCCTTTTTGATAATCTCATGACCAAAATCCCTTAACGTGAGTTTTCGTTCCACTGA
GCGTCAGACCCCGTAGAAAAGATCAAAGGATCTTCTTGAGATCCTTTTTTTCTGCGCGTAATCTGCTGCT
TGCAAACAAAAAAACCACCGCTACCAGCGGTGGTTTGTTTGCCGGATCAAGAGCTACCAACTCTTTTTCC
GAAGGTAACTGGCTTCAGCAGAGCGCAGATACCAAATACTGTCCTTCTAGTGTAGCCGTAGTTAGGCCAC
CACTTCAAGAACTCTGTAGCACCGCCTACATACCTCGCTCTGCTAATCCTGTTACCAGTGGCTGCTGCCA
GTGGCGATAAGTCGTGTCTTACCGGGTTGGACTCAAGACGATAGTTACCGGATAAGGCGCAGCGGTCGGG
CTGAACGGGGGGTTCGTGCACACAGCCCAGCTTGGAGCGAACGACCTACACCGAACTGAGATACCTACAG
CGTGAGCTATGAGAAAGCGCCACGCTTCCCGAAGGGAGAAAGGCGGACAGGTATCCGGTAAGCGGCAGGG
TCGGAACAGGAGAGCGCACGAGGGAGCTTCCAGGGGGAAACGCCTGGTATCTTTATAGTCCTGTCGGGTT
TCGCCACCTCTGACTTGAGCGTCGATTTTTGTGATGCTCGTCAGGGGGGCGGAGCCTATGGAAAAACGCC
AGCAACGCGGCCTTTTTACGGTTCCTGGCCTTTTGCTGGCCTTTTGCTCACATGTTCTTTCCTGCGTTAT
CCCCTGATTCTGTGGATAACCGTATTACCGCCTTTGAGTGAGCTGATACCGCTCGCCGCAGCCGAACGAC
CGAGCGCAGCGAGTCAGTGAGCGAGGAAGCGGAAGAGCGCCTGATGCGGTATTTTCTCCTTACGCATCTG
TGCGGTATTTCACACCGCATATGGTGCACTCTCAGTACAATCTGCTCTGATGCCGCATAGTTAAGCCAGT
ATACACTCCGCTATCGCTACGTGACTGGGTCATGGCTGCGCCCCGACACCCGCCAACACCCGCTGACGCG
CCCTGACGGGCTTGTCTGCTCCCGGCATCCGCTTACAGACAAGCTGTGACCGTCTCCGGGAGCTGCATGT
GTCAGAGGTTTTCACCGTCATCACCGAAACGCGCGAGGCAGCAGATCAATTCGCGCGCGAAGGCGAAGCG
GCATGCATTTACGTTGACACCATCGAATGGTGCAAAACCTTTCGCGGTATGGCATGATAGCGCCCGGAAG
AGAGTCAATTCAGGGTGGTGAATGTGAAACCAGTAACGTTATACGATGTCGCAGAGTATGCCGGTGTCTC
TTATCAGACCGTTTCCCGCGTGGTGAACCAGGCCAGCCACGTTTCTGCGAAAACGCGGGAAAAAGTGGAA
GCGGCGATGGCGGAGCTGAATTACATTCCCAACCGCGTGGCACAACAACTGGCGGGCAAACAGTCGTTGC
TGATTGGCGTTGCCACCTCCAGTCTGGCCCTGCACGCGCCGTCGCAAATTGTCGCGGCGATTAAATCTCG
CGCCGATCAACTGGGTGCCAGCGTGGTGGTGTCGATGGTAGAACGAAGCGGCGTCGAAGCCTGTAAAGCG
GCGGTGCACAATCTTCTCGCGCAACGCGTCAGTGGGCTGATCATTAACTATCCGCTGGATGACCAGGATG
CCATTGCTGTGGAAGCTGCCTGCACTAATGTTCCGGCGTTATTTCTTGATGTCTCTGACCAGACACCCAT
CAACAGTATTATTTTCTCCCATGAAGACGGTACGCGACTGGGCGTGGAGCATCTGGTCGCATTGGGTCAC
CAGCAAATCGCGCTGTTAGCGGGCCCATTAAGTTCTGTCTCGGCGCGTCTGCGTCTGGCTGGCTGGCATA
AATATCTCACTCGCAATCAAATTCAGCCGATAGCGGAACGGGAAGGCGACTGGAGTGCCATGTCCGGTTT
TCAACAAACCATGCAAATGCTGAATGAGGGCATCGTTCCCACTGCGATGCTGGTTGCCAACGATCAGATG
GCGCTGGGCGCAATGCGCGCCATTACCGAGTCCGGGCTGCGCGTTGGTGCGGATATCTCGGTAGTGGGAT
ACGACGATACCGAAGACAGCTCATGTTATATCCCGCCGTTAACCACCATCAAACAGGATTTTCGCCTGCT
GGGGCAAACCAGCGTGGACCGCTTGCTGCAACTCTCTCAGGGCCAGGCGGTGAAGGGCAATCAGCTGTTG
CCCGTCTCACTGGTGAAAAGAAAAACCACCCTGGCGCCCAATACGCAAACCGCCTCTCCCCGCGCGTTGG
CCGATTCATTAATGCAGCTGGCACGACAGGTTTCCCGACTGGAAAGCGGGCAGTGAGCGCAACGCAATTA
ATGTAAGTTAGCGCGAATTGATCTG
Features (pLannotate 1.2.2; 20 found; start..end, strand, type, name):
      3..20      +  promoter       tet promoter (fragment): E. coli promoter for tetracycline efflux protein gene
     16..117     -  CDS            yciV (fragment): RNAAM_ECOLI - Also known as trpH From Escherichia coli (strain K12).
    193..222     +  promoter       trc promoter: strong E. coli promoter; hybrid between the trp and lac UV5 promoters
    230..246     +  protein_bind   lac operator: The lac repressor binds to the lac operator to inhibit transcription in E. coli. This inhibition can be relieved by adding lactose or isopropyl-β-D-thiogalactopyranoside (IPTG). lac repressor encoded by lacI
    263..332     +  misc_feature   rrnG antiterminator: antiterminator from the E. coli rrnG leader region (Berg et al., 1989)
    383..409     +  CDS            minicistron: synthetic cistron containing a ribosome binding site (Shine-Dalgarno sequence), for enhancing the bacterial expression of a downstream cistron (Schoner, 1997) This first cistron should terminate 3 bp upstream of the ATG for the second cistron.
    425..445     +  CDS            capTEV™ (fragment): composite tag for in vivo biotinylation, TEV protease cleavage, and 6xHis tagging
    446..478     +  CDS            T7 tag (gene 10 leader): leader peptide from bacteriophage T7 gene 10 promotes efficient translation in E. coli
    482..505     +  CDS            Xpress™ tag: Xpress™ epitope tag, including an enterokinase recognition and cleavage site
    512..1618    +  CDS            Nsfl1c: NSF1C_RAT - Experimental evidence at protein level: Swiss-Prot protein existence level 1. Reduces the ATPase activity of VCP (PubMed:9824302, PubMed:9214505). Necessary for the fragmentation of Golgi stacks during mitosis and for VCP-mediated reassembly of Golgi stacks after mitosis (PubMed:12411482). May play a role in VCP-mediated formation of transitional endoplasmic reticulum (tER) (PubMed:10930451). Inhibits the activity of CTSL (in vitro) (By similarity). Together with UBXN2B/p37, regulates the centrosomal levels of kinase AURKA/Aurora A during mitotic progression by promoting AURKA remo
   1720..1835    +  ncRNA          5S rRNA: Accession: RF00001 - 5S ribosomal RNA
   1839..1925    +  terminator     rrnB T1 terminator: Escherichia coli rrnB; transcription terminator T1 from the E. coli rrnB gene
   2017..2044    +  terminator     rrnB T2 terminator: transcription terminator T2 from the E. coli rrnB gene
   2063..2154    +  promoter       AmpR promoter: bla
   2155..3015    +  CDS            AmpR: β-lactamase; bla; confers resistance to ampicillin, carbenicillin, and related antibiotics
   3186..3774    +  rep_origin     ori: high-copy-number ColE1/pMB1/pBR322/pUC origin of replication
   3960..4100    -  misc_feature   bom: basis of mobility region from pBR322
   4202..4242    -  CDS            rop (fragment): Rop protein, which maintains plasmids at low copy number; rop
   4286..4363    +  promoter       lacIq promoter: lacI (mutant); In the lacIq allele, a single base change in the promoter boosts expression of the lacI gene about 10-fold.
   4364..5446    +  CDS            lacI: lac repressor; lacI; The lac repressor binds to the lac operator to inhibit transcription in E. coli. This inhibition can be relieved by adding lactose or isopropyl-β-D-thiogalactopyranoside (IPTG).
