[The description below was written by a language model from this plasmid's Addgene catalogue record and pLannotate feature annotations shown in this document.]
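Description:
pTrcHis-p47 is a bacterial expression plasmid built on the Invitrogen pTrcHisB backbone for producing His-tagged rat p47 (NSFL1C), a cofactor of the AAA ATPase p97/VCP, in E. coli. The sequenced plasmid is about 5.5 kb. It replicates from a ColE1/pMB1-type origin, retains the pBR322 bom region and only a fragment of rop, and is selected through the β-lactamase gene (AmpR) conferring ampicillin resistance. The catalogue entry lists the copy number as unknown.

The roughly 1.1 kb p47 coding sequence was inserted between BamHI and EcoRI sites. It is transcribed from the trc promoter, a strong trp/lac hybrid, which is controlled by an adjacent lac operator. The plasmid carries its own lacI gene under the lacIq promoter, so expression is repressed until it is induced with IPTG. Between the promoter and the open reading frame lie an rrnG antiterminator and a short minicistron with a ribosome binding site, both of which promote efficient transcription and translation of the downstream cistron.

The backbone supplies an N-terminal leader to the insert. A region annotated only as a fragment of a composite tag probably corresponds to the recorded His tag. It is followed by the T7 gene 10 leader and the Xpress epitope, which includes an enterokinase cleavage site that could allow removal of the leader. Transcription ends at the rrnB T1 and T2 terminators, preceded by a 5S rRNA segment.

The construct is suited to inducible expression and metal-affinity purification of recombinant p47. The associated publication studied how p97/VCP binds its alternative cofactors, Ufd1-Npl4 and p47.
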