Addgene plasmid #21268: pTrcHis-p47
Depositing lab: Hemmo Meyer. Depositing organization: ETH Zurich (Swiss Federal Institute of Technology). Publication: The AAA ATPase p97/VCP interacts with its alternative co-factors, Ufd1-Npl4 and p47, through a common bipartite binding mechanism. Bruderer RM, Brasseur C, Meyer HH. J Biol Chem. 2004 Nov 26. 279(48):49609-16. 10.1074/jbc.M408695200 PubMed 15371428.
Backbone
  Vector backbone: pTrcHisB
  Backbone manufacturer: Invitrogen
  Backbone size w/o insert (bp): 5000
  Vector type: Bacterial Expression
Growth in bacteria
  Bacterial resistance: Ampicillin, 100 μg/mL
  Growth temperature: 37°C
  Growth strain: DH5alpha
  Copy number: Unknown
Gene/Insert
  Gene/Insert name: p47 (alt name: NSFL1C)
  Species: R. norvegicus (rat)
  Insert size (bp): 1110
  Entrez Gene: Nsfl1c (a.k.a. XY40, p47)
  Tag / fusion protein: His (N terminal on backbone)
  Cloning method: Restriction Enzyme; 5′ cloning site BamHI (unknown if destroyed); 3′ cloning site EcoRI (unknown if destroyed)
  Sequencing primers: 5′ n/a
Terms and licenses: Academic/Nonprofit Terms; Industry Terms: Not Available to Industry
How to cite: pTrcHis-p47 was a gift from Hemmo Meyer (Addgene plasmid # 21268 ; http://n2t.net/addgene:21268 ; RRID:Addgene_21268)
