>Addgene plasmid #21268 | pTrcHis-p47 | addgene partial sequence | sequence record 27100 | 21268 with M13pUC-rev
CAATTTATCAGACAATCTGTGTGGGCACTCGACCGGAATTATCGATTAACTTTATTATTAAAAATTAAAG
AGGTATATATTAATGTATCGATTAAATAAGGAGGAATAAACCATGGGGGGTTCTCATCATCATCATCATC
ATGGTATGGCTAGCATGACTGGTGGACAGCAAATGGGTCGGGATCTGTACGACGATGACGATAAGGATCC
GGCGGAGGAGCGGCAGGACGCGTTGAGGGAGTTCGTGGCGGTGACGGGCGCTGAGGAGGACCGGGCCCGT
TTCTTCTTGGAGTCAGCTGGCTGGGACCTGCAGATTGCACTTGCAAGCTTTTATGAGGATGGAGGGGATG
AAGACATTGTGACCATTTCACAGGCAACCCCAAGTTCAGTGTCCAGAGGCACAGCTCCTAGTGATAATAG
AGTAACATCCTTCAGAGACCTCATTCATGACCAAGATGAAGAGGAAGAGGAAGAAGAGGGACAGAGGTTT
TATGCTGGGGGCTCAGAGAGAAGTGGACAGCAGATTGTTGGTCCTCCCCGGAAGAAAAGTCCCAACGAGC
TGGTGGATGATCTGTTTAAGGGTGCCAAAGAGCATGGGGCTGTAGCTGTGGAACGAGTGACCAAGAGCCC
TGGAGAGACCAGT
